>Addgene plasmid #188834 | Terminase_T3 | addgene full sequence | sequence record 369665 | Addgene NGS Result
CGGTGCATTTTTTAAATACCCGCGAGAAATAGAGTTGATCGTCAAAACCAACATTGCGACCGACGGTGGC
GATAGGCATCCGGGTGGTGCTCAAAAGCAGCTTCGCCTGGCTGATACGTTGGTCCTCGCGCCAGCTTAAG
ACGCTAATCCCTAACTGCTGGCGGAAAAGATGTGACAGACGCGACGGCGACAAGCAAACATGCTGTGCGA
CGCTGGCGATATCAAAATTGCTGTCTGCCAGGTGATCGCTGATGTACTGACAAGCCTCGCGTACCCGATT
ATCCATCGGTGGATGGAGCGACTCGTTAATCGCTTCCATGCGCCGCAGTAACAATTGCTCAAGCAGATTT
ATCGCCAGCAGCTCCGAATAGCGCCCTTCCCCTTGCCCGGCGTTAATGATTTGCCCAAACAGGTCGCTGA
AATGCGGCTGGTGCGCTTCATCCGGGCGAAAGAACCCCGTATTGGCAAATATTGACGGCCAGTTAAGCCA
TTCATGCCAGTAGGCGCGCGGACGAAAGTAAACCCACTGGTGATACCATTCGCGAGCCTCCGGATGACGA
CCGTAGTGATGAATCTCTCCTGGCGGGAACAGCAAAATATCACCCGGTCGGCAAACAAATTCTCGTCCCT
GATTTTTCACCACCCCCTGACCGCGAATGGTGAGATTGAGAATATAACCTTTCATTCCCAGCGGTCGGTC
GATAAAAAAATCGAGATAACCGTTGGCCTCAATCGGCGTTAAACCCGCCACCAGATGGGCATTAAACGAG
TATCCCGGCAGCAGGGGATCATTTTGCGCTTCAGCCATACTTTTCATACTCCCGCCATTCAGAGAAGAAA
CCAATTGTCCATATTGCATCAGACATTGCCGTCACTGCGTCTTTTACTGGCTCTTCTCGCTAACCAAACC
GGTAACCCCGCTTATTAAAAGCATTCTGTAACAAAGCGGGACCAAAGCCATGACAAAAACGCGTAACAAA
AGTGTCTATAATCACGGCAGAAAAGTCCACATTGATTATTTGCACGGCGTCACACTTTGCTATGCCATAG
CATTTTTATCCATAAGATTAGCGGATCCTACCTGACGCTTTTTATCGCAACTCTCTACTGTTTCTCCATA
CCCGTTTTTTGGGCTAACAGGAGGAATTAACCATGTCTACTCAATCCAATCGTAATGCGCTCGTAGTGGC
GCAACTGAAAGGAGACTTCGTGGCGTTCCTGTTCGTCTTATGGAAGGCGTTAAATCTTCCGGTGCCAACT
AAGTGCCAAATAGATATGGCTAAGGTGCTGGCGAATGGAGACAACAAGAAGTTCATCCTACAGGCTTTCC
GTGGTATCGGTAAGTCGTTCATCACATGTGCGTTCGTTGTGTGGACGTTATGGCGTGACCCTCAGTTGAA
GATACTGATTGTCTCTGCATCCAAAGAACGTGCGGACGCTAACTCCATCTTCATCAAGAACATCATTGAC
CTGCTGCCCTTCTTGGCTGAGCTAAAGCCACGCCCCGGTCAGCGTGACTCTGTGATTAGTTTCGATGTTG
GCCCTGCCAAGCCTGACCACTCTCCGTCTGTGAAGTCGGTGGGTATCACTGGTCAGTTGACTGGTAGCCG
TGCTGATATCATCATAGCGGATGACGTTGAGATTCCGTCTAACTCCGCAACTCAAGGTGCCCGTGAGAAG
CTGTGGACTCTGGTGCAGGAATTTGCTGCGCTTCTGAAACCGCTGCCGACCTCTCGCGTTATCTACCTTG
GTACGCCTCAAACCGAAATGACCTTGTACAAGGAACTCGAAGATAACCGTGGGTACACCACAATCATCTG
GCCTGCGCTCTATCCGCGTAGCCGTGAGGAAGACTTGTACTATGGTGAACGTCTGGCCCCTATGCTCCGT
GAGGAGTTCAACGATGGGTTCGAGATGCTCCAAGGCCAACCAACTGACCCCGTGCGATTCGACATGGAAG
ACCTACGGGAACGTGAGTTGGAATACGGTAAGGCTGGCTTCACTTTACAGTTCATGCTTAACCCGAACCT
TAGTGATGCCGAGAAGTACCCCTTACGCCTCCGTGACGCTATCGTGTGCGGTCTTGACTTCGAGAAAGCC
CCAATGCACTACCAGTGGCTTCCGAACCGTCAGAATCGCAATGAGGAGCTGCCTAACGTGGGCCTTAAGG
GTGATGACATTCATAGCTATCATTCGTGCAGCCAGAACACTGGACAGTACCAGCAACGCATCCTCGTGAT
TGACCCTAGTGGTCGAGGTAAGGATGAGACAGGTTACGCAGTGTTGTTCACCCTGAATGGCTACATCTAT
CTGATGGAAGCTGGCGGGTTCCGCGATGGTTATTCCGATAAGACCCTTGAGTCCCTCGCTAAGAAAGCGA
AGCAGTGGAAGGTTCAGACAGTGGTCTTCGAGAGTAACTTCGGGGATGGTATGTTTGGTAAGGTATTCAG
CCCTGTGCTCCTTAAACACCATGCAGCAGCTCTGGAAGAGATTCGTGCTCGTGGTATGAAGGAACTACGC
ATTTGTGATACGCTGGAGCCTGTACTCTCTACGCACCGCCTTGTGATTCGTGATGAGGTGATTCGTGAGG
ACTACCAGACTGCCCGTGACGCTGATGGCAAGCATGACGTTCGCTATTCGCTGTTCTACCAGTTGACCCG
TATGGCTCGTGAGAAGGGCGCTGTGGCCCATGATGACCGACTTGATGCGTTAGCGTTAGGTGTGGAGTTC
TTGCGCTCTACGATGGAACTGGACGCCGTGAAGGTGGAAGCCGAGGTGCTTGAGGCATTCTTAGAGGAAC
ACATGGAGCACCCAATACATTCGGCTGGTCACGTAGTTACCGCTATGGTTGACGGGATGGAACTCTATTG
GGAGGATGACGATGTGAATGGCGATAGGTTCATTAACTGGTAATGCCAGGCATCAAATTAAGCAGAAGGC
CATCCTGACGGATGGCCTTTTTGCGTTTCTACAAACTCTTTTGTTTATTTTTCTAAATACATTCAAATAT
GTATCCGCTCATGAGACAATAACCCTGATAAATGCTTCAATAATATTGAAAAAGGAAGAGTATGAGTATT
CAACATTTCCGTGTCGCCCTTATTCCCTTTTTTGCGGCATTTTGCCTTCCTGTTTTTGCTCACCCAGAAA
CGCTGGTGAAAGTAAAAGATGCTGAAGATCAGTTGGGTGCACGAGTGGGTTACATCGAACTGGATCTCAA
CAGCGGTAAGATCCTTGAGAGTTTTCGCCCCGAAGAACGTTTTCCAATGATGAGCACTTTTAAAGTTCTG
CTATGTGGCGCGGTATTATCCCGTGTTGACGCCGGGCAAGAGCAACTCGGTCGCCGCATACACTATTCTC
AGAATGACTTGGTTGAGTACTCACCAGTCACAGAAAAGCATCTTACGGATGGCATGACAGTAAGAGAATT
ATGCAGTGCTGCCATAACCATGAGTGATAACACTGCGGCCAACTTACTTCTGACAACGATCGGAGGACCG
AAGGAGCTAACCGCTTTTTTGCACAACATGGGGGATCATGTAACTCGCCTTGATCGTTGGGAACCGGAGC
TGAATGAAGCCATACCAAACGACGAGCGTGACACCACGATGCCTGTAGCAATGGCAACAACGTTGCGCAA
ACTATTAACTGGCGAACTACTTACTCTAGCTTCCCGGCAACAATTAATAGACTGGATGGAGGCGGATAAA
GTTGCAGGACCACTTCTGCGCTCGGCCCTTCCGGCTGGCTGGTTTATTGCTGATAAATCTGGAGCCGGTG
AGCGTGGGTCTCGCGGTATCATTGCAGCACTGGGGCCAGATGGTAAGCCCTCCCGTATCGTAGTTATCTA
CACGACGGGGAGTCAGGCAACTATGGATGAACGAAATAGACAGATCGCTGAGATAGGTGCCTCACTGATT
AAGCATTGGTAACTGTCAGACCAAGTTTACTCATATATACTTTAGATTGATTTAAAACTTCATTTTTAAT
TTAAAAGGATCTAGGTGAAGATCCTTTTTGATAATCTCATGACCAAAATCCCTTAACGTGAGTTTTCGTT
CCACTGAGCGTCAGACCCCGTAGAAAAGATCAAAGGATCTTCTTGAGATCCTTTTTTTCTGCGCGTAATC
TGCTGCTTGCAAACAAAAAAACCACCGCTACCAGCGGTGGTTTGTTTGCCGGATCAAGAGCTACCAACTC
TTTTTCCGAAGGTAACTGGCTTCAGCAGAGCGCAGATACCAAATACTGTCCTTCTAGTGTAGCCGTAGTT
AGGCCACCACTTCAAGAACTCTGTAGCACCGCCTACATACCTCGCTCTGCTAATCCTGTTACCAGTGGCT
GCTGCCAGTGGCGATAAGTCGTGTCTTACCGGGTTGGACTCAAGACGATAGTTACCGGATAAGGCGCAGC
GGTCGGGCTGAACGGGGGGTTCGTGCACACAGCCCAGCTTGGAGCGAACGACCTACACCGAACTGAGATA
CCTACAGCGTGAGCTATGAGAAAGCGCCACGCTTCCCGAAGGGAGAAAGGCGGACAGGTATCCGGTAAGC
GGCAGGGTCGGAACAGGAGAGCGCACGAGGGAGCTTCCAGGGGGAAACGCCTGGTATCTTTATAGTCCTG
TCGGGTTTCGCCACCTCTGACTTGAGCGTCGATTTTTGTGATGCTCGTCAGGGGGGCGGAGCCTATGGAA
AAACGCCAGCAACGCGGCCTTTTTACGGTTCCTGGCCTTTTGCTGGCCTTTTGCTCACATGTTCTTTCCT
GCGTTATCCCCTGATTCTGTGGATAACCGTATTACCGCCTTTGAGTGAGCTGATACCGCTCGCCGCAGCC
GAACGACCGAGCGCAGCGAGTCAGTGAGCGAGGAAGCGGAAGAGCGCCTGATGCGGTATTTTCTCCTTAC
GCATCTGTGCGGTATTTCACACCGCATATGGTGCACTCTCAGTACAATCTGCTCTGATGCCGCATAGTTA
AGCCAGTATACACTCCGCTATCGCTACGTGACTGGGTCATGGCTGCGCCCCGACACCCGCCAACACCCGC
TGACGCGCCCTGACGGGCTTGTCTGCTCCCGGCATCCGCTTACAGACAAGCTGTGACCGTCTCCGGGAGC
TGCATGTGTCAGAGGTTTTCACCGTCATCACCGAAACGCGCGAGGCAGCAGATCAATTCGCGCGCGAAGG
CGAAGCGGCATGCATAATGTGCCTGTCAAATGGACGAAGCAGGGATTCTGCAAACCCTATGCTACTCCGT
CAAGCCGTCAATTGTCTGATTCGTTACCAATTATGACAACTTGACGGCTACATCATTCACTTTTTCTTCA
CAACCGGCACGGAACTCGCTCGGGCTGGCCC
Features (pLannotate 1.2.2; 9 found; start..end, strand, type, name):
    835..1119    +  promoter       araBAD promoter: araBAD; promoter of the L-arabinose operon of E. coli; the araC regulatory gene is transcribed in the opposite direction (Guzman et al., 1995)
   1153..2910    +  CDS            19: TERL_BPT3 - Experimental evidence at protein level: Swiss-Prot protein existence level 1. The terminase large subunit acts as an ATP driven molecular motor necessary for viral DNA translocation into empty capsids and as an endonuclease that cuts the viral genome at a unique and precise dsDNA sequence to initiate and to end a packaging reaction (PubMed:3617498, PubMed:3754362). The terminase lies at a unique vertex of the procapsid and is composed of two subunits, a small terminase subunit involved in viral DNA recognition (packaging sequence), and a large terminase subunit possessing endonucle
   2934..2961    +  terminator     rrnB T2 terminator: transcription terminator T2 from the E. coli rrnB gene
   2980..3071    +  promoter       AmpR promoter: bla
   3072..3932    +  CDS            AmpR: β-lactamase; bla; confers resistance to ampicillin, carbenicillin, and related antibiotics
   4103..4691    +  rep_origin     ori: high-copy-number ColE1/pMB1/pBR322/pUC origin of replication
   4877..5017    -  misc_feature   bom: basis of mobility region from pBR322
   5119..5159    -  CDS            rop (fragment): Rop protein, which maintains plasmids at low copy number; rop
   5281..808     -  CDS            araC (across the origin): L-arabinose regulatory protein; araC
