[The description below was written by a language model from this plasmid's Addgene catalogue record and pLannotate feature annotations shown in this document.]
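Description:
Terminase_T3 is a 5,351 bp bacterial expression plasmid built on a pBAD backbone that places the large terminase subunit of bacteriophage T3 under arabinose-inducible control. It is propagated in E. coli using a high-copy ColE1/pMB1-type origin and selected with ampicillin through a β-lactamase (AmpR) gene driven by its own bla promoter. The backbone also retains the pBR322 bom (basis of mobility) region and a short, non-functional fragment of rop, which is consistent with the high copy number listed in the catalogue entry.

The payload is a roughly 1.76 kb open reading frame, inserted by Gibson assembly, that the annotation matches to the T3 gene 19 product (TERL). This protein is the ATP-driven motor that translocates viral DNA into empty procapsids, and it also has the endonuclease activity that cuts the genome to begin and end a packaging reaction. The coding sequence lies immediately downstream of the araBAD promoter and is followed by the rrnB T2 transcription terminator. The araC regulator is encoded divergently on the opposite strand and spans the numbering origin of the circular map. AraC represses the promoter in the absence of L-arabinose and activates it when the sugar is present, giving tight, titratable expression that suits proteins that may be toxic to the host. No epitope or purification tags are annotated.

The record gives the purpose simply as providing the T3 large terminase. The associated publication concerns prokaryotic innate immunity through pattern recognition of conserved viral proteins, which suggests the plasmid was used to express this phage protein in bacteria as a candidate trigger of defence systems, although the record does not describe specific experiments.
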