Addgene plasmid #188834: Terminase_T3
Purpose: Large terminase from phage T3
Depositing lab: Feng Zhang. Depositing organization: Broad Institute. Publication: Prokaryotic innate immunity through pattern recognition of conserved viral proteins. Gao LA, Wilkinson ME, Strecker J, Makarova KS, Macrae RK, Koonin EV, Zhang F. Science. 2022 Aug 12;377(6607):eabm4096. doi: 10.1126/science.abm4096. Epub 2022 Aug 12. PubMed 35951700.
Backbone
  Vector backbone: pBAD
  Backbone size w/o insert (bp): 3590
  Total vector size (bp): 5351
  Vector type: Bacterial Expression
Growth in bacteria
  Bacterial resistance: Ampicillin, 100 μg/mL
  Growth temperature: 37°C
  Growth strain: DH5alpha
  Copy number: High Copy
Gene/Insert
  Gene/Insert name: Terminase
  Insert size (bp): 1761
  GenBank ID: NP_523347.1
  Cloning method: Gibson Cloning
  Sequencing primers: 5′ N/A
Terms and licenses: Academic/Nonprofit Terms; Industry Terms: Not Available to Industry
How to cite: Terminase_T3 was a gift from Feng Zhang (Addgene plasmid # 188834 ; http://n2t.net/addgene:188834 ; RRID:Addgene_188834)
